>Addgene plasmid #194817 | MAC-C Sars-CoV-2 NSP3_A890D | addgene full sequence | sequence record 383888 | Addgene NGS Result
TAAACCCGCTGATCAGCCTCGACTGTGCCTTCTAGTTGCCAGCCATCTGTTGTTTGCCCCTCCCCCGTGC
CTTCCTTGACCCTGGAAGGTGCCACTCCCACTGTCCTTTCCTAATAAAATGAGGAAATTGCATCGCATTG
TCTGAGTAGGTGTCATTCTATTCTGGGGGGTGGGGTGGGGCAGGACAGCAAGGGGGAGGATTGGGAAGAC
AATAGCAGGCATGCTGGGGATGCGGTGGGCTCTATGGCTTCTGAGGCGGAAAGAACCAGCTGGGGCTCTA
GGGGGTATCCCC
[124 nt withheld, positions 293-416]
C
[91 nt withheld, positions 418-508]
AGGGTGATGGTTCACGTACCTAGAAGTTCCTATTCCGAAGTTCCTATTCTCTAGAAAGTATAGGAACTTC
CTTGGCCAAAAAGCCTGAACTCACCGCGACGTCTGTCGAGAAGTTTCTGATCGAAAAGTTCGACAGCGTC
TCCGACCTGATGCAGCTCTCGGAGGGCGAAGAATCTCGTGCTTTCAGCTTCGATGTAGGAGGGCGTGGAT
ATGTCCTGCGGGTAAATAGCTGCGCCGATGGTTTCTACAAAGATCGTTATGTTTATCGGCACTTTGCATC
GGCCGCGCTCCCGATTCCGGAAGTGCTTGACATTGGGGAATTCAGCGAGAGCCTGACCTATTGCATCTCC
CGCCGTGCACAGGGTGTCACGTTGCAAGACCTGCCTGAAACCGAACTGCCCGCTGTTCTGCAGCCGGTCG
CGGAGGCCATGGATGCGATCGCTGCGGCCGATCTTAGCCAGACGAGCGGGTTCGGCCCATTCGGACCGCA
AGGAATCGGTCAATACACTACATGGCGTGATTTCATATGCGCGATTGCTGATCCCCATGTGTATCACTGG
CAAACTGTGATGGACGACACCGTCAGTGCGTCCGTCGCGCAGGCTCTCGATGAGCTGATGCTTTGGGCCG
AGGACTGCCCCGAAGTCCGGCACCTCGTGCACGCGGATTTCGGCTCCAACAATGTCCTGACGGACAATGG
CCGCATAACAGCGGTCATTGACTGGAGCGAGGCGATGTTCGGGGATTCCCAATACGAGGTCGCCAACATC
TTCTTCTGGAGGCCGTGGTTGGCTTGTATGGAGCAGCAGACGCGCTACTTCGAGCGGAGGCATCCGGAGC
TTGCAGGATCGCCGCGGCTCCGGGCGTATATGCTCCGCATTGGTCTTGACCAACTCTATCAGAGCTTGGT
TGACGGCAATTTCGATGATGCAGCTTGGGCGCAGGGTCGATGCGACGCAATCGTCCGATCCGGAGCCGGG
ACTGTCGGGCGTACACAAATCGCCCGCAGAAGCGCGGCCGTCTGGACCGATGGCTGTGTAGAAGTACTCG
CCGATAGTGGAAACCGACGCCCCAGCACTCGTCCGAGGGCAAAGGAATAGCACGTACTACGAGATTTCGA
TTCCACCGCCGCCTTCTATGAAAGGTTGGGCTTCGGAATCGTTTTCCGGGACGCCGGCTGGATGATCCTC
CAGCGCGGGGATCTCATGCTGGAGTTCTTCGCCCACCCCAACTTGTTTATTGCAGCTTATAATGGTTACA
AATAAAGCAATAGCATCACAAATTTCACAAATAAAGCATTTTTTTCACTGCATTCTAGTTGTGGTTTGTC
CAAACTCATCAATGTATCTTATCATGTCTGTATACCGTCGACCTCTAGCTAGAGCTTGGCGTAATCATGG
TCATAGCTGTTTCCTGTGTGAAATTGTTATCCGCTCACAATTCCACACAACATACGAGCCGGAAGCATAA
AGTGTAAAGCCTGGGGTGCCTAATGAGTGAGCTAACTCACATTAATTGCGTTGCGCTCACTGCCCGCTTT
CCAGTCGGGAAACCTGTCGTGCCAGCTGCATTAATGAATCGGCCAACGCGCGGGGAGAGGCGGTTTGCGT
ATTGGGCGCTCTTCCGCTTCCTCGCTCACTGACTCGCTGCGCTCGGTCGTTCGGCTGCGGCGAGCGGTAT
CAGCTCACTCAAAGGCGGTAATACGGTTATCCACAGAATCAGGGGATAACGCAGGAAAGAACATGTGAGC
AAAAGGCCAGCAAAAGGCCAGGAACCGTAAAAAGGCCGCGTTGCTGGCGTTTTTCCATAGGCTCCGCCCC
CCTGACGAGCATCACAAAAATCGACGCTCAAGTCAGAGGTGGCGAAACCCGACAGGACTATAAAGATACC
AGGCGTTTCCCCCTGGAAGCTCCCTCGTGCGCTCTCCTGTTCCGACCCTGCCGCTTACCGGATACCTGTC
CGCCTTTCTCCCTTCGGGAAGCGTGGCGCTTTCTCATAGCTCACGCTGTAGGTATCTCAGTTCGGTGTAG
GTCGTTCGCTCCAAGCTGGGCTGTGTGCACGAACCCCCCGTTCAGCCCGACCGCTGCGCCTTATCCGGTA
ACTATCGTCTTGAGTCCAACCCGGTAAGACACGACTTATCGCCACTGGCAGCAGCCACTGGTAACAGGAT
TAGCAGAGCGAGGTATGTAGGCGGTGCTACAGAGTTCTTGAAGTGGTGGCCTAACTACGGCTACACTAGA
AGAACAGTATTTGGTATCTGCGCTCTGCTGAAGCCAGTTACCTTCGGAAAAAGAGTTGGTAGCTCTTGAT
CCGGCAAACAAACCACCGCTGGTAGCGGTGGTTTTTTTGTTTGCAAGCAGCAGATTACGCGCAGAAAAAA
AGGATCTCAAGAAGATCCTTTGATCTTTTCTACGGGGTCTGACGCTCAGTGGAACGAAAACTCACGTTAA
GGGATTTTGGTCATGAGATTATCAAAAAGGATCTTCACCTAGATCCTTTTAAATTAAAAATGAAGTTTTA
AATCAATCTAAAGTATATATGAGTAAACTTGGTCTGACAGTTACCAATGCTTAATCAGTGAGGCACCTAT
CTCAGCGATCTGTCTATTTCGTTCATCCATAGTTGCCTGACTCCCCGTCGTGTAGATAACTACGATACGG
GAGGGCTTACCATCTGGCCCCAGTGCTGCAATGATACCGCGAGACCCACGCTCACCGGCTCCAGATTTAT
CAGCAATAAACCAGCCAGCCGGAAGGGCCGAGCGCAGAAGTGGTCCTGCAACTTTATCCGCCTCCATCCA
GTCTATTAATTGTTGCCGGGAAGCTAGAGTAAGTAGTTCGCCAGTTAATAGTTTGCGCAACGTTGTTGCC
ATTGCTACAGGCATCGTGGTGTCACGCTCGTCGTTTGGTATGGCTTCATTCAGCTCCGGTTCCCAACGAT
CAAGGCGAGTTACATGATCCCCCATGTTGTGCAAAAAAGCGGTTAGCTCCTTCGGTCCTCCGATCGTTGT
CAGAAGTAAGTTGGCCGCAGTGTTATCACTCATGGTTATGGCAGCACTGCATAATTCTCTTACTGTCATG
CCATCCGTAAGATGCTTTTCTGTGACTGGTGAGTACTCAACCAAGTCATTCTGAGAATAGTGTATGCGGC
GACCGAGTTGCTCTTGCCCGGCGTCAATACGGGATAATACCGCGCCACATAGCAGAACTTTAAAAGTGCT
CATCATTGGAAAACGTTCTTCGGGGCGAAAACTCTCAAGGATCTTACCGCTGTTGAGATCCAGTTCGATG
TAACCCACTCGTGCACCCAACTGATCTTCAGCATCTTTTACTTTCACCAGCGTTTCTGGGTGAGCAAAAA
CAGGAAGGCAAAATGCCGCAAAAAAGGGAATAAGGGCGACACGGAAATGTTGAATACTCATACTCTTCCT
TTTTCAATATTATTGAAGCATTTATCAGGGTTATTGTCTCATGAGCGGATACATATTTGAATGTATTTAG
AAAAATAAACAAATAGGGGTTCCGCGCACATTTCCCCGAAAAGTGCCACCTGACGTCGACGGATCGGGAG
ATCTCCCGATCCCCTATGGTGCACTCTCAGTACAATCTGCTCTGATGCCGCATAGTTAAGCCAGTATCTG
CTCCCTGCTTGTGTGTTGGAGGTCGCTGAGTAGTGCGCGAGCAAAATTTAAGCTACAACAAGGCAAGGCT
TGACCGACAATTGCATGAAGAATCTGCTTAGGGTTAGGCGTTTTGCGCTGCTTCGCGATGTACGGGCCAG
ATATACGCGTTGACATTGATTATTGACTAGTTATTAATAGTAATCAATTACGGGGTCATTAGTTCATAGC
CCATATATGGAGTTCCGCGTTACATAACTTACGGTAAATGGCCCGCCTGGCTGACCGCCCAACGACCCCC
GCCCATTGACGTCAATAATGACGTATGTTCCCATAGTAACGCCAATAGGGACTTTCCATTGACGTCAATG
GGTGGAGTATTTACGGTAAACTGCCCACTTGGCAGTACATCAAGTGTATCATATGCCAAGTACGCCCCCT
ATTGACGTCAATGACGGTAAATGGCCCGCCTGGCATTATGCCCAGTACATGACCTTATGGGACTTTCCTA
CTTGGCAGTACATCTACGTATTAGTCATCGCTATTACCATGGTGATGCGGTTTTGGCAGTACATCAATGG
GCGTGGATAGCGGTTTGACTCACGGGGATTTCCAAGTCTCCACCCCATTGACGTCAATGGGAGTTTGTTT
TGGCACCAAAATCAACGGGACTTTCCAAAATGTCGTAACAACTCCGCCCCATTGACGCAAATGGGCGGTA
GGCGTGTACGGTGGGAGGTCTATATAAGCAGAGCTCTCCCTATCAGTGATAGAGATCTCCCTATCAGTGA
TAGAGATCGTCGACGAGCTCGTTTAGTGAACCGTCAGATCGCCTGGAGACGCCATCCACGCTGTTTTGAC
CTCCATAGAAGACACCGGGACCGATCCAGCCTCCGGACTCTAGCGTTTAAACTTAAGCTTGGTACCGAGC
TCGGATCCACTAGTCCAGTGTGGTGGAATTCTGCAGATATCAACAAGTTTGTACAAAAAAGTTGGCATGG
CCCCTACCAAGGTGACCTTCGGAGACGACACCGTGATCGAGGTGCAGGGTTACAAGAGCGTGAACATCAC
CTTCGAGCTGGACGAACGCATCGACAAGGTGCTGAACGAAAAGTGCTCCGCTTACACCGTGGAGCTGGGC
ACCGAGGTGAACGAATTCGCCTGCGTGGTGGCCGACGCTGTGATCAAGACCCTGCAGCCAGTGTCCGAAC
TGCTGACCCCTCTGGGTATCGACCTGGACGAGTGGTCTATGGCTACCTACTACCTGTTCGACGAGAGCGG
CGAATTCAAGCTGGCCTCTCACATGTACTGCAGCTTCTACCCTCCCGACGAAGACGAGGAAGAGGGTGAC
TGCGAAGAGGAAGAGTTCGAGCCTTCCACTCAGTACGAGTACGGCACCGAAGACGACTACCAGGGCAAGC
CTCTGGAATTCGGAGCCACCTCTGCCGCTCTGCAGCCTGAAGAGGAACAGGAGGAAGACTGGCTGGACGA
CGACTCCCAGCAGACCGTGGGTCAGCAGGACGGCTCTGAAGACAACCAGACCACCACCATCCAGACCATC
GTGGAGGTGCAGCCTCAGCTGGAGATGGAACTGACCCCAGTGGTGCAGACCATCGAG
[501 nt withheld, positions 5746-6246]
GAGATGAAGTCCGAAAAGCAGGTGGAGCAGAAGATCGCCGAGATCCCCAAGGAGGAAGTGAAGCCTTTCA
TCACCGAATCTAAGCCCAGCGTGGAGCAGAGAAAGCAGGACGACAAGAAGATCAAGGCCTGCGTGGAGGA
AGTGACCACCACCCTGGAGGAAACCAAGTTCCTGACCGAGAACCTGCTGCTGTACATCGACATCAACGGC
AACCTGCACCCTGACTCCGCTACCCTGGTGTCTGACATCGACATCACCTTCCTGAAGAAGGACGCCCCCT
ACATCGTGGGCGACGTGGTGCAGGAAGGAGTGCTGACCGCTGTGGTCATCCCTACCAAGAAGGCCGGTGG
CACCACCGAGATGCTGGCCAAGGCTCTGCGTAAGGTGCCAACCGACAACTACATCACCACCTACCCCGGT
CAGGGCCTGAACGGTTACACCGTGGAGGAAGCTAAGACCGTGCTGAAGAAGTGCAAGTCTGCCTTCTACA
TCCTGCCCTCCATCATCTCTAACGAGAAGCAGGAAATCCTGGGCACCGTGAGCTGGAACCTGCGCGAAAT
GCTGGCCCACGCTGAGGAAACCAGGAAGCTGATGCCCGTGTGCGTGGAGACCAAGGCCATCGTGAGCACC
ATCCAGAGAAAGTACAAGGGCATCAAGATCCAGGAGGGTGTGGTGGACTACGGCGCTCGTTTCTACTTCT
ACACCTCCAAGACCACCGTGGCCTCTCTGATCAACACCCTGAACGACCTGAACGAGACCCTGGTGACCAT
GCCACTGGGATACGTGACCCACGGTCTGAACCTGGAGGAAGCCGCTAGATACATGCGTTCCCTGAAGGTG
CCTGCTACCGTGAGCGTGAGCAGCCCTGACGCTGTGACCGCCTACAACGGATACCTGACCTCCTCTAGCA
AGACCCCTGAGGAACACTTCATCGAAACCATCAGCCTGGCCGGTTCCTACAAGGACTGGTCTTACAGCGG
ACAGTCCACCCAGCTGGGCATCGAGTTCCTGAAGCGCGGAGACAAGAGCGTGTACTACACCTCCAACCCA
ACCACCTTCCACCTGGACGGTGAAGTGATCACCTTCGACAACCTGAAGACCCTGCTGTCTCTGCGCGAGG
TGAGGACCATCAAGGTGTTCACCACCGTGGACAACATCAACCTGCACACCCAGGTGGTGGACATGAGCAT
GACCTACGGACAGCAGTTCGGTCCTACCTACCTGGACGGAGCTGACGTGACCAAGATCAAGCCACACAAC
TCCCACGAGGGCAAGACCTTCTACGTGCTGCCTAACGATGACACCCTGAGAGTGGAGGCTTTCGAATACT
ACCACACCACCGACCCATCCTTCCTGGGCAGGTACATGTCTGCCCTGAACCACACCAAGAAGTGGAAGTA
CCCCCAGGTGAACGGACTGACCAGCATCAAGTGGGCCGACAACAACTGCTACCTGGCCACCGCTCTGCTG
ACCCTGCAGCAGATCGAACTGAAGTTCAACCCACCCGCTCTGCAGGACGCTTACTACAGAGCCCGTGCTG
GCGAGGCCGATAACTTCTGCGCTCTGATCCTGGCCTACTGCAACAAGACCGTGGGCGAACTGGGAGACGT
GAGAGAGACCATGAGCTACCTGTTCCAGCACGCCAACGGCGGCAAGGGATTCTGCAAGCTGCACAACTGG
AACTGCGTGAACTGCGACACCTTCTGCGCTGGCTCCACCTTCATCTCTGACGAGGTGGCCAGAGACCTGA
GCCTGCAGTTCAAGCGTCCAATCAACCCCACCGACCAGAGCTCCTACATCGTGGACTCTGTGACCGTGAA
GAACGGTAGCATCCACCTGTACTTCGACAAGGCTGGCCAGAAGACCTACGAGCGCCACTCTCTGAGCCAC
TTCGTGAACCTGGACAACCTGAGGGCCAACAACACCAAGGGCAGCCTGCCTATCAACGTGATCGTGTTCG
ACGGAAAGTCCAAGTGCGAGGAATCTAGCGCCAAGTCCGCCAGCGTGTACTACAGCCAGCTGATGTGCCA
GCCAATCCTGCTGCTGGACCAGGCTCTGGTGTCTGACGTGGGAGACAGCGCCGAAGTGGCCGTGAAGATG
TTCGACGCCTACGTGAACACCTTCTCCTCTACCTTCAACGTGCCTATGGAGAAGCTGAAGACCCTGGTGG
CTACTGCTGAGGCTGAACTGGCTAAGAACGTGTCCCTGGACAACGTGCTGAGCACCTTCATCTCCGCCGC
TAGGCAGGGTTTCGTGGACTCTGACGTGGAAACCAAAGACGTGGTGGAGTGCCTGAAGCTGTCTCACCAG
AGCGACATCGAAGTGACCGGCGACTCCTGCAACAACTACATGCTGACCTACAACAAGGTGGAGAACATGA
CCCCAAGAGACCTGGGAGCTTGCATCGACTGCTCCGCCCGTCACATCAACGCTCAGGTGGCCAAGTCTCA
CAACATCGCCCTGATCTGGAACGTGAAGGACTTCATGAGCCTGTCCGAGCAGCTGCGCAAGCAGATCAGG
AGCGCCGCTAAGAAGAACAACCTGCCCTTCAAGCTGACCTGCGCTACCACCAGACAGGTGGTGAACGTGG
TGACCACCAAGATCGCCCTGAAGGGCGGATACCCAACTTTCTTGTACAAAGTGGTTGATATCAAGGCCGC
CGACATCACCAGCCTGTACAAGAAAGTGGGGTGGAGCCATCCCCAGTTCGAGAAGGGCGGAGGATCTGGC
GGCGGAAGCGGCGGAGGAAGCTGGTCCCACCCTCAGTTTGAGAAAGGCACCGAGCTGGGCAGCACCATGG
CCAGCTACCCCTACGACGTGCCCGACTACGCCAAGGACAACACCGTGCCCCTGAAGCTGATCGCCCTGCT
GGCCAACGGCGAGTTCCACTCTGGCGAGCAGCTGGGCGAGACACTGGGCATGAGCAGAGCCGCCATCAAC
AAGCACATCCAGACCCTGCGGGACTGGGGCGTGGACGTGTTCACAGTGCCCGGCAAGGGCTACAGCCTGC
CCGAGCCCATCCAGCTGCTGAACGCCAAGCAGATCCTGGGCCAGCTGGATGGCGGATCTGTGGCCGTGCT
GCCCGTGATCGACAGCACCAACCAGTATCTGCTCGACCGGATCGGCGAGCTGAAGTCCGGCGACGCCTGT
ATCGCCGAGTACCAGCAGGCCGGCAGAGGCGGCAGGGGCAGAAAGTGGTTCAGCCCCTTCGGCGCCAACC
TGTACCTGAGCATGTTCTGGAGACTGGAACAGGGCCCAGCCGCCGCTATTGGCCTGAGCCTGGTCATCGG
CATCGTGATGGCCGAGGTGCTGCGGAAGCTGGGCGCCGACAAAGTGCGCGTGAAGTGGCCCAACGACCTG
TATCTGCAGGACCGGAAGCTGGCCGGCATCCTGGTGGAACTGACCGGCAAAACAGGCGACGCCGCCCAGA
TCGTGATCGGCGCTGGCATCAACATGGCCATGCGGCGGGTGGAAGAGAGCGTGGTCAACCAGGGCTGGAT
CACCCTGCAGGAAGCCGGCATCAACCTGGACCGGAACACCCTGGCCGCCATGCTGATCAGAGAGCTGAGA
GCCGCCCTGGAACTGTTCGAGCAGGAAGGCCTGGCCCCCTACCTGAGCAGATGGGAGAAGCTGGACAACT
TCATCAACCGGCCCGTGAAACTGATCATCGGCGACAAAGAGATCTTCGGCATCAGCCGGGGCATCGACAA
GCAGGGGGCCCTGCTCCTGGAACAGGACGGCATCATCAAGCCCTGGATGGGCGGCGAGATCAGCCTGCGG
AGCGCCGAGAAGTGATGACTCGAGTCTAGAGGGCCCGTT
Features (pLannotate 1.2.2; 24 found; start..end, strand, type, name):
     23..247     +  polyA_signal   bGH poly(A) signal: bovine growth hormone polyadenylation signal
    251..272     +  promoter       SV40 promoter (fragment): SV40 enhancer and early promoter
    293..526     +  rep_origin     f1 ori (fragment) (sequence partly withheld): f1 bacteriophage origin of replication; arrow indicates direction of (+) strand synthesis
    531..578     +  protein_bind   FRT: FLP-mediated recombination occurs in the 8-bp core sequence TCTAGAAA (Turan and Bode, 2011). FLP recombinase from the Saccharomyces cerevisiae 2μ plasmid
    586..1608    +  CDS            HygR: aminoglycoside phosphotransferase from E. coli; aph(4)-Ia; confers resistance to hygromycin
   1618..1743    +  CDS            ble (fragment): BLE_KLEPN - Experimental evidence at protein level: Swiss-Prot protein existence level 1. Binding protein with a strong affinity to the bleomycin family of antibiotics. Binds to CL990; an antimitotic-antibiotic compound. From Klebsiella pneumoniae.
   1738..1859    +  polyA_signal   SV40 poly(A) signal: SV40 polyadenylation signal
   1932..1948    -  protein_bind   lac operator: The lac repressor binds to the lac operator to inhibit transcription in E. coli. This inhibition can be relieved by adding lactose or isopropyl-β-D-thiogalactopyranoside (IPTG). lac repressor encoded by lacI
   1956..1986    -  promoter       lac promoter: promoter for the E. coli lac operon
   2001..2022    -  protein_bind   CAP binding site: CAP binding activates transcription in the presence of cAMP. E. coli catabolite activator protein
   2035..2127    -  CDS            lacI (fragment): lac repressor; lacI; The lac repressor binds to the lac operator to inhibit transcription in E. coli. This inhibition can be relieved by adding lactose or isopropyl-β-D-thiogalactopyranoside (IPTG).
   2310..2898    -  rep_origin     ori: high-copy-number ColE1/pMB1/pBR322/pUC origin of replication
   3069..3929    -  CDS            AmpR: β-lactamase; bla; confers resistance to ampicillin, carbenicillin, and related antibiotics
   3930..4034    -  promoter       AmpR promoter: bla
   4093..4145    -  misc_feature   bom (fragment): basis of mobility region from pBR322
   4300..4679    +  enhancer       CMV enhancer: human cytomegalovirus immediate early enhancer
   4680..4883    +  promoter       CMV promoter: human cytomegalovirus (CMV) immediate early promoter
   4885..4904    +  promoter       PLtetO-1 promoter (fragment): modified phage lambda PL promoter with tet operator sites (Lutz and Bujard, 1997)
   4906..4925    +  promoter       PLtetO-1 promoter (fragment): modified phage lambda PL promoter with tet operator sites (Lutz and Bujard, 1997)
   4933..4966    +  promoter       TRE3GV promoter (fragment): 3rd-generation Tet-responsive promoter that can be activated by binding of Tet-On® 3G, optimized for retroviral and lentiviral vectors
   5102..5119    +  protein_bind   attB1 (fragment): mutant version of attB; core recombination site for the Gateway® BP reaction BP Clonase™
   5122..8865    +  CDS            R1A_SARS2 (fragment) (sequence partly withheld): Experimental evidence at protein level: Swiss-Prot protein existence level 1. [Non-structural protein 10]: Plays a pivotal role in viral transcription by stimulating both nsp14 3'-5' exoribonuclease and nsp16 2'-O-methyltransferase activities. Therefore plays an essential role in viral mRNAs cap methylation. From Severe acute respiratory syndrome coronavirus 2 (2019-nCoV) (SARS-CoV-2).
   8867..8891    -  protein_bind   attB2: mutant version of attB; recombination site for the Gateway® BP reaction BP Clonase™
   9079..10038   +  CDS            birA: BIRA_ECOLI - Also known as bioR, dhbB. Experimental evidence at protein level: Swiss-Prot protein existence level 1. Acts both as a biotin--[acetyl-CoA-carboxylase] ligase and a biotin-operon repressor. In the presence of ATP, BirA activates biotin to form the BirA-biotinyl-5'-adenylate (BirA-bio-5'-AMP or holoBirA) complex. HoloBirA can either transfer the biotinyl moiety to the biotin carboxyl carrier protein (BCCP) subunit of acetyl-CoA carboxylase, or bind to the biotin operator site and inhibit transcription of the operon. From Escherichia coli (strain K12).
