[The description below was written by a language model from this plasmid's Addgene catalogue record and pLannotate feature annotations shown in this document.]
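Description:
MAC-C Sars-CoV-2 NSP3_A890D is a mammalian expression plasmid of about 10 kb, built by Gateway recombination into the MAC-tag-C destination vector. It is propagated in E. coli through a high-copy ColE1/pUC-type origin with ampicillin resistance (AmpR under its own promoter). For mammalian cells it carries a hygromycin resistance gene placed directly downstream of an FRT site and followed by an SV40 polyadenylation signal. No complete promoter is annotated in front of HygR. This matches the design in which FLP-mediated recombination into a genomic FRT landing site supplies the promoter, so hygromycin selection enriches for single-copy, site-specific integrants.

The payload is a SARS-CoV-2 ORF1ab-derived coding sequence described as NSP3 carrying the A890D substitution. The depositor notes the mutation is in a "+1 localization", without further explanation. The annotated viral segment spans roughly 3.7 kb, is matched only as a fragment of the replicase polyprotein 1a, and is flanked by attB1 and attB2 sites. The functional text attached to that automated hit refers to another polyprotein product and should not be read as describing this insert. Expression is driven by the CMV enhancer and promoter followed by short tet-operator-like fragments, which suggests tetracycline-regulated expression in cells that make Tet repressor. The transcript ends at the bGH polyadenylation signal.

Downstream of attB2 lies a birA-derived coding sequence, corresponding to the C-terminal MAC tag on the backbone. It supplies a biotin ligase module for proximity labelling; other tag components are not annotated. The associated study mapped host protein interactions and host responses to proteins from SARS-CoV-2 variants, the likely use of this construct.
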