Addgene plasmid #194817: MAC-C Sars-CoV-2 NSP3_A890D
Purpose: Sars-CoV-2 NSP3_A890D in MAC-C destination vector
Depositing lab: Markku Varjosalo. Depositing organization: University of Helsinki, Institute of Biotechnology. Publication: The comprehensive SARS-CoV-2 ‘hijackome’ knowledge base— reveals significant changes in host cell protein expression and activation by multiple SARS-CoV-2 variants. Varjosalo M, Huuskonen S, Liu X, Redchuk T, Salokas K, Lundberg R, Maljanen S, Belik M, Reinholm A, Kolehmainen P, Tripathi G, Laine P, Belanov S, Auvinen P, Vartiainen M, Laine L, Österlund P, Julkkunen I, Kakkola L. 10 May 2024, Research Square 10.21203/rs.3.rs-4322477/v1.
Backbone
  Vector backbone: MAC-tag-C (#108077)
  Vector type: Mammalian Expression
  Selectable markers: Hygromycin
Growth in bacteria
  Bacterial resistance: Ampicillin, 100 μg/mL
  Growth temperature: 37°C
  Growth strain: DH5alpha
  Copy number: High Copy
Gene/Insert
  Gene/Insert name: NSP3_A890D (alt name: NSP3 A890D)
  Species: Sars-CoV-2
  Mutation: A890D
  Entrez Gene: ORF1ab (a.k.a. GU280_gp01)
  Tag / fusion protein: MAC-C (C terminal on backbone)
Terms and licenses: Academic/Nonprofit Terms; Industry Terms
Depositor comments: Mutation in +1 localization. Please visit https://doi.org/10.21203/rs.3.rs-4322477/v1 for preprint.
How to cite: MAC-C Sars-CoV-2 NSP3_A890D was a gift from Markku Varjosalo (Addgene plasmid # 194817 ; http://n2t.net/addgene:194817 ; RRID:Addgene_194817)
